Addgene plasmid #219707: L0I87-SPCHPromoter_GG0-1
Purpose: Level 0 pSPCH promoter, GG0 and GG1 BsaI sites for golden gate assembly.
Depositing lab: Jennifer Nemhauser. Depositing organization: University of Washington.
Backbone
  Vector backbone: pCR-BluntII-TOPO
  Backbone manufacturer: Thermo fisher Scientific
  Backbone size w/o insert (bp): 3512
  Vector type: Synthetic Biology
Growth in bacteria
  Bacterial resistance: Kanamycin, 50 μg/mL
  Growth temperature: 37°C
  Growth strain: DH5alpha
  Copy number: High Copy
Gene/Insert
  Gene/Insert name: GG0-pSPCH-GG1
  Species: A. thaliana (mustard weed)
  Insert size (bp): 1587
  Mutation: WT promoter with added golden gate linkers
  Cloning method: Golden Gate
Terms and licenses: Academic/Nonprofit Terms; Industry Terms: Not Available to Industry
How to cite: L0I87-SPCHPromoter_GG0-1 was a gift from Jennifer Nemhauser (Addgene plasmid # 219707 ; http://n2t.net/addgene:219707 ; RRID:Addgene_219707)
