[The description below was written by a language model from this plasmid's Addgene catalogue record and pLannotate feature annotations shown in this document.]
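Description:
L0I87-SPCHPromoter_GG0-1 is a Level 0 Golden Gate part plasmid for plant synthetic biology, built in the pCR-BluntII-TOPO cloning backbone. It is a purely bacterial storage and donor vector. It replicates in E. coli from a high-copy ColE1/pUC-type origin and is selected with kanamycin through the Tn5-derived NeoR/KanR (aph(3')-II) gene. The backbone also carries a BleoR (Sh ble) cassette preceded by a fragment of the AmpR promoter. The feature table shows the usual TOPO-vector remnants: a lac promoter with its operator and CAP binding site, fragments of lacZα and ccdB, and a T7 promoter next to the cloning region. In the parental vector the lacZα–ccdB fusion gives positive selection for inserts, and only fragments of these reading frames are annotated here, which fits disruption by the cloned fragment.

The payload is a 1,587 bp insert carrying the wild-type Arabidopsis thaliana SPCH (SPEECHLESS) promoter. Its only modification is the addition of Golden Gate linkers, designated GG0 and GG1, that provide flanking BsaI sites. The insert itself was not annotated by the automated feature search. It presumably lies in the unannotated stretch between the lac operator and the T7 promoter, across the origin of the circular record, and the 5,099 nt total matches the backbone plus insert. BsaI digestion releases the promoter with defined overhangs, so it can be assembled in order with downstream coding and terminator parts into higher-level transcriptional units. SPCH is known as a regulator of the stomatal lineage, so the part would suit driving transgenes there, although the record states only its role as an assembly part.
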