Features (pLannotate 1.2.2; 13 found; start..end, strand, type, name):
     83..101     -  promoter       T7 promoter: promoter for bacteriophage T7 RNA polymerase
    104..251     +  CDS            lacZα (fragment): LacZα fragment of β-galactosidase; lacZ fragment
    261..564     +  CDS            ccdB (fragment): CcdB, a bacterial toxin that poisons DNA gyrase; ccdB; Plasmids containing the ccdB gene cannot be propagated in standard E. coli strains.
    612..881     +  CDS            tnpA (fragment): TN5P_ECOLX - Also known as tnp. Experimental evidence at protein level: Swiss-Prot protein existence level 1. Mediates transposition of transposon Tn5 by a 'cut and paste' mechanism. First, the monomeric transposase binds the 19 bp inverted DNA repeats flanking the transposon. Then, dimerization of the DNA- bound transposase creates a synaptic DNA complex. After nicking of the first DNA strand, excision of the transposon proceeds through a series of intermediates. The transposase then mediates the insertion of the transposon at a new site by strand transfer. The activity of the wild- type tran
    913..1707    +  CDS            NeoR/KanR: aminoglycoside phosphotransferase from Tn5; aph(3')-II (or nptII); confers resistance to neomycin, kanamycin, and G418 (Geneticin®)
   1728..1778    -  misc_feature   bom (fragment): basis of mobility region from pBR322
   1805..1893    +  promoter       AmpR promoter (fragment): bla
   1913..2287    +  CDS            BleoR: antibiotic-binding protein; Sh ble from Streptoalloteichus hindustanus; confers resistance to bleomycin, phleomycin, and Zeocin™
   2425..3013    +  rep_origin     ori: high-copy-number ColE1/pMB1/pBR322/pUC origin of replication
   3196..3288    +  CDS            lacI (fragment): lac repressor; lacI; The lac repressor binds to the lac operator to inhibit transcription in E. coli. This inhibition can be relieved by adding lactose or isopropyl-β-D-thiogalactopyranoside (IPTG).
   3301..3322    +  protein_bind   CAP binding site: CAP binding activates transcription in the presence of cAMP. E. coli catabolite activator protein
   3337..3367    +  promoter       lac promoter: promoter for the E. coli lac operon
   3375..3391    +  protein_bind   lac operator: The lac repressor binds to the lac operator to inhibit transcription in E. coli. This inhibition can be relieved by adding lactose or isopropyl-β-D-thiogalactopyranoside (IPTG). lac repressor encoded by lacI
>Addgene plasmid #219707 | L0I87-SPCHPromoter_GG0-1 | addgene full sequence | sequence record 435861 | Addgene NGS Result
TGAGACCACAGAGTGCCTGAATTCTGCAGATATCCATCACACTGGCGGCCGCTCGAGCATGCATCTAGAG
GGCCCAATTCGCCCTATAGTGAGTCGTATTACAATTCACTGGCCGTCGTTTTACAACGTCGTGACTGGGA
AAACCCTGGCGTTACCCAACTTAATCGCCTTGCAGCACATCCCCCTTTCGCCAGCTGGCGTAATAGCGAA
GAGGCCCGCACCGATCGCCCTTCCCAACAGTTGCGCAGCCTATACGTACGGCAGTTTAAGGTTTACACCT
ATAAAAGAGAGAGCCGTTATCGTCTGTTTGTGGATGTACAGAGTGATATTATTGACACGCCGGGGCGACG
GATGGTGATCCCCCTGGCCAGTGCACGTCTGCTGTCAGATAAAGTCTCCCGTGAACTTTACCCGGTGGTG
CATATCGGGGATGAAAGCTGGCGCATGATGACCACCGATATGGCCAGTGTGCCGGTCTCCGTTATCGGGG
AAGAAGTGGCTGATCTCAGCCACCGCGAAAATGACATCAAAAACGCCATTAACCTGATGTTCTGGGGAAT
ATAAATGTCAGGCATGAGATTATCAAAAAGGATCTTCACCTAGATCCTTTTCACGTAGAAAGCCAGTCCG
CAGAAACGGTGCTGACCCCGGATGAATGTCAGCTACTGGGCTATCTGGACAAGGGAAAACGCAAGCGCAA
AGAGAAAGCAGGTAGCTTGCAGTGGGCTTACATGGCGATAGCTAGACTGGGCGGTTTTATGGACAGCAAG
CGAACCGGAATTGCCAGCTGGGGCGCCCTCTGGTAAGGTTGGGAAGCCCTGCAAAGTAAACTGGATGGCT
TTCTTGCCGCCAAGGATCTGATGGCGCAGGGGATCAAGCTCTGATCAAGAGACAGGATGAGGATCGTTTC
GCATGATTGAACAAGATGGATTGCACGCAGGTTCTCCGGCCGCTTGGGTGGAGAGGCTATTCGGCTATGA
CTGGGCACAACAGACAATCGGCTGCTCTGATGCCGCCGTGTTCCGGCTGTCAGCGCAGGGGCGCCCGGTT
CTTTTTGTCAAGACCGACCTGTCCGGTGCCCTGAATGAACTGCAAGACGAGGCAGCGCGGCTATCGTGGC
TGGCCACGACGGGCGTTCCTTGCGCAGCTGTGCTCGACGTTGTCACTGAAGCGGGAAGGGACTGGCTGCT
ATTGGGCGAAGTGCCGGGGCAGGATCTCCTGTCATCTCACCTTGCTCCTGCCGAGAAAGTATCCATCATG
GCTGATGCAATGCGGCGGCTGCATACGCTTGATCCGGCTACCTGCCCATTCGACCACCAAGCGAAACATC
GCATCGAGCGAGCACGTACTCGGATGGAAGCCGGTCTTGTCGATCAGGATGATCTGGACGAAGAGCATCA
GGGGCTCGCGCCAGCCGAACTGTTCGCCAGGCTCAAGGCGAGCATGCCCGACGGCGAGGATCTCGTCGTG
ACCCATGGCGATGCCTGCTTGCCGAATATCATGGTGGAAAATGGCCGCTTTTCTGGATTCATCGACTGTG
GCCGGCTGGGTGTGGCGGACCGCTATCAGGACATAGCGTTGGCTACCCGTGATATTGCTGAAGAGCTTGG
CGGCGAATGGGCTGACCGCTTCCTCGTGCTTTACGGTATCGCCGCTCCCGATTCGCAGCGCATCGCCTTC
TATCGCCTTCTTGACGAGTTCTTCTGAATTATTAACGCTTACAATTTCCTGATGCGGTATTTTCTCCTTA
CGCATCTGTGCGGTATTTCACACCGCATCAGGTGGCACTTTTCGGGGAAATGTGCGCGGAACCCCTATTT
GTTTATTTTTCTAAATACATTCAAATATGTATCCGCTCATGAGACAATAACCCTGATAAATGCTTCAATA
ATAGCACGTGAGGAGGGCCACCATGGCCAAGTTGACCAGTGCCGTTCCGGTGCTCACCGCGCGCGACGTC
GCCGGAGCGGTCGAGTTCTGGACCGACCGGCTCGGGTTCTCCCGGGACTTCGTGGAGGACGACTTCGCCG
GTGTGGTCCGGGACGACGTGACCCTGTTCATCAGCGCGGTCCAGGACCAGGTGGTGCCGGACAACACCCT
GGCCTGGGTGTGGGTGCGCGGCCTGGACGAGCTGTACGCCGAGTGGTCGGAGGTCGTGTCCACGAACTTC
CGGGACGCCTCCGGGCCGGCCATGACCGAGATCGGCGAGCAGCCGTGGGGGCGGGAGTTCGCCCTGCGCG
ACCCGGCCGGCAACTGCGTGCACTTCGTGGCCGAGGAGCAGGACTGACACGTGCTAAAACTTCATTTTTA
ATTTAAAAGGATCTAGGTGAAGATCCTTTTTGATAATCTCATGACCAAAATCCCTTAACGTGAGTTTTCG
TTCCACTGAGCGTCAGACCCCGTAGAAAAGATCAAAGGATCTTCTTGAGATCCTTTTTTTCTGCGCGTAA
TCTGCTGCTTGCAAACAAAAAAACCACCGCTACCAGCGGTGGTTTGTTTGCCGGATCAAGAGCTACCAAC
TCTTTTTCCGAAGGTAACTGGCTTCAGCAGAGCGCAGATACCAAATACTGTTCTTCTAGTGTAGCCGTAG
TTAGGCCACCACTTCAAGAACTCTGTAGCACCGCCTACATACCTCGCTCTGCTAATCCTGTTACCAGTGG
CTGCTGCCAGTGGCGATAAGTCGTGTCTTACCGGGTTGGACTCAAGACGATAGTTACCGGATAAGGCGCA
GCGGTCGGGCTGAACGGGGGGTTCGTGCACACAGCCCAGCTTGGAGCGAACGACCTACACCGAACTGAGA
TACCTACAGCGTGAGCTATGAGAAAGCGCCACGCTTCCCGAAGGGAGAAAGGCGGACAGGTATCCGGTAA
GCGGCAGGGTCGGAACAGGAGAGCGCACGAGGGAGCTTCCAGGGGGAAACGCCTGGTATCTTTATAGTCC
TGTCGGGTTTCGCCACCTCTGACTTGAGCGTCGATTTTTGTGATGCTCGTCAGGGGGGCGGAGCCTATGG
AAAAACGCCAGCAACGCGGCCTTTTTACGGTTCCTGGCCTTTTGCTGGCCTTTTGCTCACATGTTCTTTC
CTGCGTTATCCCCTGATTCTGTGGATAACCGTATTACCGCCTTTGAGTGAGCTGATACCGCTCGCCGCAG
CCGAACGACCGAGCGCAGCGAGTCAGTGAGCGAGGAAGCGGAAGAGCGCCCAATACGCAAACCGCCTCTC
CCCGCGCGTTGGCCGATTCATTAATGCAGCTGGCACGACAGGTTTCCCGACTGGAAAGCGGGCAGTGAGC
GCAACGCAATTAATGTGAGTTAGCTCACTCATTAGGCACCCCAGGCTTTACACTTTATGCTTCCGGCTCG
TATGTTGTGTGGAATTGTGAGCGGATAACAATTTCACACAGGAAACAGCTATGACCATGATTACGCCAAG
CTATTTAGGTGACGCGTTAGAATACTCAAGCTATGCATCAAGCTTGGTACCGAGCTCGGATCCACTAGTA
ACGGCCGCCAGTGTGCTGGAATTCAGGACGTTGATGGTCTCACATTCGTGATTAGAGATATATCCTTCTC
TCTCTCTCTTCCTCGTTCGTTGTTTTGTCTTATGGTTGGATTTTTTTTTTAAACAGCAAAATAAAAGAAA
GATTTAGGGAAAGAAAGAGACGCCAAAAGACATATCAAGTTGAGAAAGAGAAATAAAGAGAGTGAATGCC
AAAAGGAGTAAATATGAGGGACTCGCATTCATCGAGGACTAAACTATCGCTATCAAATTTCAATTTTTAT
TATTATATTTTGATAGGGTTATTTATTATGCGGTTTGTGCCGTTGGATGAAATTTGGGGGAGGATCTAGG
TTTTTCGTGTCTCATTTATGTTTTAGATATAAATATGCATCTACATATATATATATGGTACGTCTTATTG
TATACTTTATATTACAGAGATAAAGGTTGCATATTGCAAAGGGAAAGATACATAAATTCCTTAGGAAAAG
ATTTTTATGGGGGTAAAATTTTGAATAATCACAAGCTCGGTATAATTGTTTTTTGTACACACAAACATGT
AATACACATAAACACGGACATGTACGTTCTTTGTATTTAATTTACGTATATGTTCGGGTTGCGAATATGG
TCCGACCAATCCCGGTTTCCAAGTATATATATATACAAAAAAACAAACAAAAAAAAAACATTTGAAATTA
GTGAGTTCACATTTATTTTAGCGCCTCAATCGTGAGACAATCAATTGAATGATGTGTTGTACATTCACAT
TATAGATCATTCATTATTCAAAAAATAAAAAGATACATATTTAGAGACTTTTTATGATTGATAGACCAAT
TTCAGACATGTTATCGCCAGTCGATTTAAAAATACAGATTTTCACTTAAAGCATATACTTTGGCCTTTGT
TTATGTCATGGTGTAATCTAACCAACATTTAAGCCCAAAAAGAAGAACAAAATTCGATTCCACAATTCTG
AAAGAAAATCCGTTCCTTCTTCTTTCCCGAGCCATACATACAATTTAATTAATTCAATTTAGTAATGTTA
GTTCAGTTCAACTGGATCCCTAACATATTTCATAAACACCTGATGAGATGGCATAAGAATTCAATTTCTT
ATAAAACCAACCCAAAATAGAATATGAATTTAGCAATATTAGTAAGCATTATTAATAAGATGGGATATAA
TGTGTATATATATATATATATATCACCTCTTTTGTAAGTTAATCTTTATATTGATACAGGGAGCAAACGA
ATTTGTTTTCAAGAAAACAAAAGACAAGGGATAGATCTAAGGCAATAAATAGTTGATGTCATACTAGACG
TGCCTCATTTTGTCTCATCAAAATCAAATTGCATCTTGAGGAGCCACCCTTCATTTGAACTTTCCCTTTC
AAAAGTTTTTGAAATATTTGTACATAAATATAAATATTGCTTGACATTTTCTTTTTTGATAATCCATTCA
AATGTTTTAGAAAATAAACGAAAATTTAAGAAGATGGAGCCAAGACAAACCAGGTAGTCGTTAGGTTTGA
AGTTAATGAGTTGGCTGTCAGATATTATTTACCTGACCATGTCTTTTTAGTAACGCTCC
